Addgene plasmid #13338: Raf-1 GST RBD 1-149
Depositing lab: Channing Der. Depositing organization: University of North Carolina at Chapel Hill. Publication: Two distinct Raf domains mediate interaction with Ras. Brtva TR, Drugan JK, Ghosh S, Terrell RS, Campbell-Burk S, Bell RM, Der CJ. J Biol Chem. 1995 Apr 28. 270(17):9809-12. 10.1074/jbc.270.17.9809 PubMed 7730360.
Backbone
  Vector backbone: pGEX-2T
  Backbone manufacturer: Amersham Pharmacia
  Backbone size w/o insert (bp): 4950
  Vector type: Bacterial Expression
Growth in bacteria
  Bacterial resistance: Ampicillin, 100 μg/mL
  Growth temperature: 37°C
  Growth strain: DH5alpha
  Copy number: High Copy
Gene/Insert
  Gene/Insert name: Raf-1 (alt name: Raf1)
  Species: H. sapiens (human)
  Insert size (bp): 450
  Entrez Gene: RAF1 (a.k.a. CMD1NN, CRAF, NS5, Raf-1, c-Raf)
  Tag / fusion protein: GST (N terminal on backbone)
  Cloning method: Restriction Enzyme; 5′ cloning site BamHI (not destroyed); 3′ cloning site EcoRI (not destroyed)
  Sequencing primers: 5′ pGEX 5'; 3′ pGEX 3'
Terms and licenses: Academic/Nonprofit Terms; Industry Terms: Not Available to Industry
Depositor comments: pGEX-2T bacterial expression vector encoding GST followed by N-terminal residues 2-149 of human Raf-1. Contains the Ras-binding domain that binds preferentially to activated Ras-GTP. Used for determination of Ras-GTP formation in mammalian cell lysates.
How to cite: Raf-1 GST RBD 1-149 was a gift from Channing Der (Addgene plasmid # 13338 ; http://n2t.net/addgene:13338 ; RRID:Addgene_13338)
