[The description below was written by a language model from this plasmid's Addgene catalogue record and pLannotate feature annotations shown in this document.]
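Description:
Raf-1 GST RBD 1-149 is a bacterial expression plasmid built on the pGEX-2T backbone that produces an N-terminal fragment of human Raf-1 (RAF1, c-Raf) fused to glutathione S-transferase. The roughly 450 bp insert was cloned between the BamHI and EcoRI sites, both retained, downstream of and in frame with the Schistosoma japonicum GST coding sequence carried by the vector. The depositor describes the encoded fragment as residues 2-149 despite the "1-149" in the name. In the sequenced record of about 5.4 kb, the fusion is driven by the hybrid tac promoter with an adjacent lac operator. A plasmid-borne lacI gene supplies lac repressor, so expression is held off until relieved by IPTG. The plasmid replicates in E. coli from a ColE1/pMB1-type origin, listed as high copy, and is selected with ampicillin through the β-lactamase gene. The annotation also picks up backbone remnants that play no role in the payload: a lac promoter/lacZα segment, short rop and bom fragments from pBR322, and a small yciV fragment.

The Raf-1 fragment contains the Ras-binding domain, which binds preferentially to the active, GTP-loaded form of Ras rather than Ras-GDP. The GST moiety allows the recombinant protein to be captured on glutathione resin, making it an affinity reagent. According to the depositor, it is used to determine Ras-GTP formation in mammalian cell lysates, where the immobilised fusion selectively pulls down activated Ras. The associated publication concerns the Raf domains that mediate interaction with Ras.
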