Features (pLannotate 1.2.2; 17 found; start..end, strand, type, name):
     11..88      +  promoter       lacI promoter: lacI
     89..1171    +  CDS            lacI: lac repressor; lacI; The lac repressor binds to the lac operator to inhibit transcription in E. coli. This inhibition can be relieved by adding lactose or isopropyl-β-D-thiogalactopyranoside (IPTG).
   1184..1205    +  protein_bind   CAP binding site: CAP binding activates transcription in the presence of cAMP. E. coli catabolite activator protein
   1220..1250    +  promoter       lac promoter: promoter for the E. coli lac operon
   1258..1274    +  protein_bind   lac operator: The lac repressor binds to the lac operator to inhibit transcription in E. coli. This inhibition can be relieved by adding lactose or isopropyl-β-D-thiogalactopyranoside (IPTG). lac repressor encoded by lacI
   1294..1467    +  CDS            lacZα: LacZα fragment of β-galactosidase; lacZ fragment
   1731..1847    -  CDS            yciV (fragment): RNAAM_ECOLI - Also known as trpH From Escherichia coli (strain K12).
   1923..1951    +  promoter       tac promoter: strong E. coli promoter; hybrid between the trp and lac UV5 promoters
   1959..1975    +  protein_bind   lac operator: The lac repressor binds to the lac operator to inhibit transcription in E. coli. This inhibition can be relieved by adding lactose or isopropyl-β-D-thiogalactopyranoside (IPTG). lac repressor encoded by lacI
   1998..2651    +  CDS            GST26_SCHJA: Experimental evidence at protein level: Swiss-Prot protein existence level 1. GST isoenzymes appear to play a central role in the parasite detoxification system. Other functions are also suspected including a role in increasing the solubility of haematin in the parasite gut. From Schistosoma japonicum (Blood fluke).
   2688..3134    +  CDS            RAF1 (fragment): RAF1_HUMAN - Also known as RAF. Experimental evidence at protein level: Swiss-Prot protein existence level 1. Serine/threonine-protein kinase that acts as a regulatory link between the membrane-associated Ras GTPases and the MAPK/ERK cascade, and this critical regulatory link functions as a switch determining cell fate decisions including proliferation, differentiation, apoptosis, survival and oncogenic transformation. RAF1 activation initiates a mitogen-activated protein kinase (MAPK) cascade that comprises a sequential phosphorylation of the dual-specific MAPK kinases (MAP2K1/MEK1 and MAP2K2
   3161..3200    +  CDS            rop (fragment): Rop protein, which maintains plasmids at low copy number; rop
   3302..3342    +  misc_feature   bom (fragment): basis of mobility region from pBR322
   3447..3551    +  promoter       AmpR promoter: bla
   3552..4412    +  CDS            AmpR: β-lactamase; bla; confers resistance to ampicillin, carbenicillin, and related antibiotics
   4583..5171    +  rep_origin     ori: high-copy-number ColE1/pMB1/pBR322/pUC origin of replication
   5357..4       -  misc_feature   bom (fragment) (across the origin): basis of mobility region from pBR322
>Addgene plasmid #13338 | Raf-1 GST RBD 1-149 | addgene full sequence | sequence record 292241 | Addgene NGS Result
CATAAATTCCGACACCATCGAATGGCGCAAAACCTTTCGCGGTATGGCATGATAGCGCCCGGAAGAGAGT
CAATTCAGGGTGGTGAATGTGAAACCAGTAACGTTATACGATGTCGCAGAGTATGCCGGTGTCTCTTATC
AGACCGTTTCCCGCGTGGTGAACCAGGCCAGCCACGTTTCTGCGAAAACGCGGGAAAAAGTGGAAGCGGC
GATGGCGGAGCTGAATTACATTCCCAACCGCGTGGCACAACAACTGGCGGGCAAACAGTCGTTGCTGATT
GGCGTTGCCACCTCCAGTCTGGCCCTGCACGCGCCGTCGCAAATTGTCGCGGCGATTAAATCTCGCGCCG
ATCAACTGGGTGCCAGCGTGGTGGTGTCGATGGTAGAACGAAGCGGCGTCGAAGCCTGTAAAGCGGCGGT
GCACAATCTTCTCGCGCAACGCGTCAGTGGGCTGATCATTAACTATCCGCTGGATGACCAGGATGCCATT
GCTGTGGAAGCTGCCTGCACTAATGTTCCGGCGTTATTTCTTGATGTCTCTGACCAGACACCCATCAACA
GTATTATTTTCTCCCATGAAGACGGTACGCGACTGGGCGTGGAGCATCTGGTCGCATTGGGTCACCAGCA
AATCGCGCTGTTAGCGGGCCCATTAAGTTCTGTCTCGGCGCGTCTGCGTCTGGCTGGCTGGCATAAATAT
CTCACTCGCAATCAAATTCAGCCGATAGCGGAACGGGAAGGCGACTGGAGTGCCATGTCCGGTTTTCAAC
AAACCATGCAAATGCTGAATGAGGGCATCGTTCCCACTGCGATGCTGGTTGCCAACGATCAGATGGCGCT
GGGCGCAATGCGCGCCATTACCGAGTCCGGGCTGCGCGTTGGTGCGGATATCTCGGTAGTGGGATACGAC
GATACCGAAGACAGCTCATGTTATATCCCGCCGTTAACCACCATCAAACAGGATTTTCGCCTGCTGGGGC
AAACCAGCGTGGACCGCTTGCTGCAACTCTCTCAGGGCCAGGCGGTGAAGGGCAATCAGCTGTTGCCCGT
CTCACTGGTGAAAAGAAAAACCACCCTGGCGCCCAATACGCAAACCGCCTCTCCCCGCGCGTTGGCCGAT
TCATTAATGCAGCTGGCACGACAGGTTTCCCGACTGGAAAGCGGGCAGTGAGCGCAACGCAATTAATGTA
AGTTAGCTCACTCATTAGGCACCCCAGGCTTTACACTTTATGCTTCCGGCTCGTATGTTGTGTGGAATTG
TGAGCGGATAACAATTTCACACAGGAAACAGCTATGACCATGATTACGGATTCACTGGCCGTCGTTTTAC
AACGTCGTGACTGGGAAAACCCTGGCGTTACCCAACTTAATCGCCTTGCAGCACATCCCCCTTTCGCCAG
CTGGCGTAATAGCGAAGAGGCCCGCACCGATCGCCCTTCCCAACAGTTGCGCAGCCTGAATGGCGAATGG
CGCTTTGCCTGGTTTCCGGCACCAGAAGCGGTGCCGGAAAGCTGGCTGGAGTGCGATCTTCCTGAGGCCG
ATACTGTCGTCGTCCCCTCAAACTGGCAGATGCACGGTTACGATGCGCCCATCTACACCAACGTGACCTA
TCCCATTACGGTCAATCCGCCGTTTGTTCCCACGGAGAATCCGACGGGTTGTTACTCGCTCACATTTAAT
GTTGATGAAAGCTGGCTACAGGAAGGCCAGACGCGAATTATTTTTGATGGCGTTGGAATTAGCTTATCGA
CTGCACGGTGCACCAATGCTTCTGGCGTCAGGCAGCCATCGGAAGCTGTGGTATGGCTGTGCAGGTCGTA
AATCACTGCATAATTCGTGTCGCTCAAGGCGCACTCCCGTTCTGGATAATGTTTTTTGCGCCGACATCAT
AACGGTTCTGGCAAATATTCTGAAATGAGCTGTTGACAATTAATCATCGGCTCGTATAATGTGTGGAATT
GTGAGCGGATAACAATTTCACACAGGAAACAGTATTCATGTCCCCTATACTAGGTTATTGGAAAATTAAG
GGCCTTGTGCAACCCACTCGACTTCTTTTGGAATATCTTGAAGAAAAATATGAAGAGCATTTGTATGAGC
GCGATGAAGGTGATAAATGGCGAAACAAAAAGTTTGAATTGGGTTTGGAGTTTCCCAATCTTCCTTATTA
TATTGATGGTGATGTTAAATTAACACAGTCTATGGCCATCATACGTTATATAGCTGACAAGCACAACATG
TTGGGTGGTTGTCCAAAAGAGCGTGCAGAGATTTCAATGCTTGAAGGAGCGGTTTTGGATATTAGATACG
GTGTTTCGAGAATTGCATATAGTAAAGACTTTGAAACTCTCAAAGTTGATTTTCTTAGCAAGCTACCTGA
AATGCTGAAAATGTTCGAAGATCGTTTATGTCATAAAACATATTTAAATGGTGATCATGTAACCCATCCT
GACTTCATGTTGTATGACGCTCTTGATGTTGTTTTATACATGGACCCAATGTGCCTGGATGCGTTCCCAA
AATTAGTTTGTTTTAAAAAACGTATTGAAGCTATCCCACAAATTGATAAGTACTTGAAATCCAGCAAGTA
TATAGCATGGCCTTTGCAGGGCTGGCAAGCCACGTTTGGTGGTGGCGACCATCCTCCAAAATCGGATCTG
GTTCCGCGTGGATCCCCGATCCATATTATGGAGCACATACAGGGAGCTTGGAAGACGATCAGCAATGGTT
TTGGATTCAAAGATGCCGTGTTTGATGGCTCCAGCTGCATCTCTCCTACAATAGTTCAGCAGTTTGGCTA
TCAGCGCCGGGCATCAGATGATGGCAAACTCACAGATCCTTCTAAGACAAGCAACACTATCCGTGTTTTC
TTGCCGAACAAGCAAAGAACAGTGGTCAATGTGCGAAATGGAATGAGCTTGCATGACTGCCTTATGAAAG
CACTCAAGGTGAGGGGCCTGCAACCAGAGTGCTGTGCAGTGTTCAGACTTCTCCACGAACACAAAGGTAA
AAAAGCACGCTTAGATTGGAATACTGATGCTGCGTCTTTGATTGGAGAAGAACTTCAAGTAGATTTCCTG
GATCATGTTCCCCTCACAACACACAACTTTGCTCGGAAGACGTTCCTGAAGCTGGGAATTCATCGTGACT
GACTGACGATCTGCCTCGCGCGTTTCGGTGATGACGGTGAAAACCTCTGACACATGCAGCTCCCGGAGAC
GGTCACAGCTTGTCTGTAAGCGGATGCCGGGAGCAGACAAGCCCGTCAGGGCGCGTCAGCGGGTGTTGGC
GGGTGTCGGGGCGCAGCCATGACCCAGTCACGTAGCGATAGCGGAGTGTATAATTCTTGAAGACGAAAGG
GCCTCGTGATACGCCTATTTTTATAGGTTAATGTCATGATAATAATGGTTTCTTAGACGTCAGGTGGCAC
TTTTCGGGGAAATGTGCGCGGAACCCCTATTTGTTTATTTTTCTAAATACATTCAAATATGTATCCGCTC
ATGAGACAATAACCCTGATAAATGCTTCAATAATATTGAAAAAGGAAGAGTATGAGTATTCAACATTTCC
GTGTCGCCCTTATTCCCTTTTTTGCGGCATTTTGCCTTCCTGTTTTTGCTCACCCAGAAACGCTGGTGAA
AGTAAAAGATGCTGAAGATCAGTTGGGTGCACGAGTGGGTTACATCGAACTGGATCTCAACAGCGGTAAG
ATCCTTGAGAGTTTTCGCCCCGAAGAACGTTTTCCAATGATGAGCACTTTTAAAGTTCTGCTATGTGGCG
CGGTATTATCCCGTGTTGACGCCGGGCAAGAGCAACTCGGTCGCCGCATACACTATTCTCAGAATGACTT
GGTTGAGTACTCACCAGTCACAGAAAAGCATCTTACGGATGGCATGACAGTAAGAGAATTATGCAGTGCT
GCCATAACCATGAGTGATAACACTGCGGCCAACTTACTTCTGACAACGATCGGAGGACCGAAGGAGCTAA
CCGCTTTTTTGCACAACATGGGGGATCATGTAACTCGCCTTGATCGTTGGGAACCGGAGCTGAATGAAGC
CATACCAAACGACGAGCGTGACACCACGATGCCTGCAGCAATGGCAACAACGTTGCGCAAACTATTAACT
GGCGAACTACTTACTCTAGCTTCCCGGCAACAATTAATAGACTGGATGGAGGCGGATAAAGTTGCAGGAC
CACTTCTGCGCTCGGCCCTTCCGGCTGGCTGGTTTATTGCTGATAAATCTGGAGCCGGTGAGCGTGGGTC
TCGCGGTATCATTGCAGCACTGGGGCCAGATGGTAAGCCCTCCCGTATCGTAGTTATCTACACGACGGGG
AGTCAGGCAACTATGGATGAACGAAATAGACAGATCGCTGAGATAGGTGCCTCACTGATTAAGCATTGGT
AACTGTCAGACCAAGTTTACTCATATATACTTTAGATTGATTTAAAACTTCATTTTTAATTTAAAAGGAT
CTAGGTGAAGATCCTTTTTGATAATCTCATGACCAAAATCCCTTAACGTGAGTTTTCGTTCCACTGAGCG
TCAGACCCCGTAGAAAAGATCAAAGGATCTTCTTGAGATCCTTTTTTTCTGCGCGTAATCTGCTGCTTGC
AAACAAAAAAACCACCGCTACCAGCGGTGGTTTGTTTGCCGGATCAAGAGCTACCAACTCTTTTTCCGAA
GGTAACTGGCTTCAGCAGAGCGCAGATACCAAATACTGTCCTTCTAGTGTAGCCGTAGTTAGGCCACCAC
TTCAAGAACTCTGTAGCACCGCCTACATACCTCGCTCTGCTAATCCTGTTACCAGTGGCTGCTGCCAGTG
GCGATAAGTCGTGTCTTACCGGGTTGGACTCAAGACGATAGTTACCGGATAAGGCGCAGCGGTCGGGCTG
AACGGGGGGTTCGTGCACACAGCCCAGCTTGGAGCGAACGACCTACACCGAACTGAGATACCTACAGCGT
GAGCTATGAGAAAGCGCCACGCTTCCCGAAGGGAGAAAGGCGGACAGGTATCCGGTAAGCGGCAGGGTCG
GAACAGGAGAGCGCACGAGGGAGCTTCCAGGGGGAAACGCCTGGTATCTTTATAGTCCTGTCGGGTTTCG
CCACCTCTGACTTGAGCGTCGATTTTTGTGATGCTCGTCAGGGGGGCGGAGCCTATGGAAAAACGCCAGC
AACGCGGCCTTTTTACGGTTCCTGGCCTTTTGCTGGCCTTTTGCTCACATGTTCTTTCCTGCGTTATCCC
CTGATTCTGTGGATAACCGTATTACCGCCTTTGAGTGAGCTGATACCGCTCGCCGCAGCCGAACGACCGA
GCGCAGCGAGTCAGTGAGCGAGGAAGCGGAAGAGCGCCTGATGCGGTATTTTCTCCTTACGCATCTGTGC
GGTATTTCACACCG
