>Addgene plasmid #13338 | Raf-1 GST RBD 1-149 | addgene partial sequence | sequence record 59160 | pGEX5
ATCCTCCAAAATCGGATCTGGTTCCGCGTGGATCCCCGATCCATATTATGGAGCACATACAGGGAGCTTG
GAAGACGATCAGCAATGGTTTTGGATTCAAAGATGCCGTGTTTGATGGCTCCAGCTGCATCTCTCCTACA
ATAGTTCAGCAGTTTGGCTATCAGCGCCGGGCATCAGATGATGGCAAACTCACAGATCCTTCTAAGACAA
GCAACACTATCCGTGTTTTCTTGCCGAACAAGCAAAGAACAGTGGTCAATGTGCGAAATGGAATGAGCTT
GCATGACTGCCTTATGAAAGCACTCAAGGTGAGGGGCCTGCAACCAGAGTGCTGTGCAGTGTTCAGACTT
CTCCACGAACACAAAGGTAAAAAAGCACGCTTAGATTGGAATACTGATGCTGCGTCTTTGATTGGAGAAG
AACTTCAAGTAGATTTCCTGGATCATGTTCCCCTCACAACACACAACTTTGCTCGGAAGACGTTCCTGAA
GCTGGGAATTCATCGTGACTGACTGACGATCTGCCTCGCGCGTTTCGGTGATGACGGTGAAAACCTCTGA
CACATGCAGCTCCCGGAGACGGTCACAGCTTGTCTGTAAGCGGATGCCGGGAGCAGACAAGCCCGTCAGG
GCGCGTCAGCGGGTGTTGGCGGGTGTCGGGGCGCAGCCATGACCCAGTCACGTAGCGATAGCGGAGTGTA
TAATTCTTGAAGACGAAAGGGCCTCGTGATACGCCTATTTTTATAGGTTAATGTCATGATAATAATGGTT
TCTTAGACGTCAGGTGGCACTTTTCGGGGAAATGTGCGCGGAACCCCTATTTGTTTATTTTTCTAAATAC
ATTCAAATATGTATCCGCTCATGAGACAATAACCCTGATAAATGCTTCAATAATATTGAAAAAGGAAGAG
TATGAGTATTCAACATTTCCGTGTCGCCCTTATTCCCTT
